>Addgene plasmid #104993 | lenti-sgRNA blast | addgene full sequence | sequence record 342099 | Addgene NGS Result
CTTT
[37 nt withheld, positions 5-41]
ACCCTATCTCGGTCTATTCTTTTGATTTATAAGGGATTTTGCCGATTTCGGCCTATTGGTTAAAAAATGA
GCTGATTTAACAAAAATTTAACGCGAATTAATTCTGTGGAATGTGTGTCAGTTAGGGTGTGGAAAGTCCC
CAGGCTCCCCAGCAGGCAGAAGTATGCAAAGCATGCATCTCAATTAGTCAGCAACCAGGTGTGGAAAGTC
CCCAGGCTCCCCAGCAGGCAGAAGTATGCAAAGCATGCATCTCAATTAGTCAGCAACCATAGTCCCGCCC
CTAACTCCGCCCATCCCGCCCCTAACTCCGCCCAGTTCCGCCCATTCTCCGCCCCATGGCTGACTAATTT
TTTTTATTTATGCAGAGGCCGAGGCCGCCTCTGCCTCTGAGCTATTCCAGAAGTAGTGAGGAGGCTTTTT
TGGAGGCCTAGGCTTTTGCAAAAAGCTCCCGGGAGCTTGTATATCCATTTTCGGATCTGATCAGCACGTG
TTGACAATTAATCATCGGCATAGTATATCGGCATAGTATAATACGACAAGGTGAGGAACTAAACCATGGC
CAAGTTGACCAGTGCCGTTCCGGTGCTCACCGCGCGCGACGTCGCCGGAGCGGTCGAGTTCTGGACCGAC
CGGCTCGGGTTCTCCCGGGACTTCGTGGAGGACGACTTCGCCGGTGTGGTCCGGGACGACGTGACCCTGT
TCATCAGCGCGGTCCAGGACCAGGTGGTGCCGGACAACACCCTGGCCTGGGTGTGGGTGCGCGGCCTGGA
CGAGCTGTACGCCGAGTGGTCGGAGGTCGTGTCCACGAACTTCCGGGACGCCTCCGGGCCGGCCATGACC
GAGATCGGCGAGCAGCCGTGGGGGCGGGAGTTCGCCCTGCGCGACCCGGCCGGCAACTGCGTGCACTTCG
TGGCCGAGGAGCAGGACTGACACGTGCTACGAGATTTCGATTCCACCGCCGCCTTCTATGAAAGGTTGGG
CTTCGGAATCGTTTTCCGGGACGCCGGCTGGATGATCCTCCAGCGCGGGGATCTCATGCTGGAGTTCTTC
GCCCACCCCAACTTGTTTATTGCAGCTTATAATGGTTACAAATAAAGCAATAGCATCACAAATTTCACAA
ATAAAGCATTTTTTTCACTGCATTCTAGTTGTGGTTTGTCCAAACTCATCAATGTATCTTATCATGTCTG
TATACCGTCGACCTCTAGCTAGAGCTTGGCGTAATCATGGTCATAGCTGTTTCCTGTGTGAAATTGTTAT
CCGCTCACAATTCCACACAACATACGAGCCGGAAGCATAAAGTGTAAAGCCTGGGGTGCCTAATGAGTGA
GCTAACTCACATTAATTGCGTTGCGCTCACTGCCCGCTTTCCAGTCGGGAAACCTGTCGTGCCAGCTGCA
TTAATGAATCGGCCAACGCGCGGGGAGAGGCGGTTTGCGTATTGGGCGCTCTTCCGCTTCCTCGCTCACT
GACTCGCTGCGCTCGGTCGTTCGGCTGCGGCGAGCGGTATCAGCTCACTCAAAGGCGGTAATACGGTTAT
CCACAGAATCAGGGGATAACGCAGGAAAGAACATGTGAGCAAAAGGCCAGCAAAAGGCCAGGAACCGTAA
AAAGGCCGCGTTGCTGGCGTTTTTCCATAGGCTCCGCCCCCCTGACGAGCATCACAAAAATCGACGCTCA
AGTCAGAGGTGGCGAAACCCGACAGGACTATAAAGATACCAGGCGTTTCCCCCTGGAAGCTCCCTCGTGC
GCTCTCCTGTTCCGACCCTGCCGCTTACCGGATACCTGTCCGCCTTTCTCCCTTCGGGAAGCGTGGCGCT
TTCTCATAGCTCACGCTGTAGGTATCTCAGTTCGGTGTAGGTCGTTCGCTCCAAGCTGGGCTGTGTGCAC
GAACCCCCCGTTCAGCCCGACCGCTGCGCCTTATCCGGTAACTATCGTCTTGAGTCCAACCCGGTAAGAC
ACGACTTATCGCCACTGGCAGCAGCCACTGGTAACAGGATTAGCAGAGCGAGGTATGTAGGCGGTGCTAC
AGAGTTCTTGAAGTGGTGGCCTAACTACGGCTACACTAGAAGAACAGTATTTGGTATCTGCGCTCTGCTG
AAGCCAGTTACCTTCGGAAAAAGAGTTGGTAGCTCTTGATCCGGCAAACAAACCACCGCTGGTAGCGGTG
GTTTTTTTGTTTGCAAGCAGCAGATTACGCGCAGAAAAAAAGGATCTCAAGAAGATCCTTTGATCTTTTC
TACGGGGTCTGACGCTCAGTGGAACGAAAACTCACGTTAAGGGATTTTGGTCATGAGATTATCAAAAAGG
ATCTTCACCTAGATCCTTTTAAATTAAAAATGAAGTTTTAAATCAATCTAAAGTATATATGAGTAAACTT
GGTCTGACAGTTACCAATGCTTAATCAGTGAGGCACCTATCTCAGCGATCTGTCTATTTCGTTCATCCAT
AGTTGCCTGACTCCCCGTCGTGTAGATAACTACGATACGGGAGGGCTTACCATCTGGCCCCAGTGCTGCA
ATGATACCGCGAGACCCACGCTCACCGGCTCCAGATTTATCAGCAATAAACCAGCCAGCCGGAAGGGCCG
AGCGCAGAAGTGGTCCTGCAACTTTATCCGCCTCCATCCAGTCTATTAATTGTTGCCGGGAAGCTAGAGT
AAGTAGTTCGCCAGTTAATAGTTTGCGCAACGTTGTTGCCATTGCTACAGGCATCGTGGTGTCACGCTCG
TCGTTTGGTATGGCTTCATTCAGCTCCGGTTCCCAACGATCAAGGCGAGTTACATGATCCCCCATGTTGT
GCAAAAAAGCGGTTAGCTCCTTCGGTCCTCCGATCGTTGTCAGAAGTAAGTTGGCCGCAGTGTTATCACT
CATGGTTATGGCAGCACTGCATAATTCTCTTACTGTCATGCCATCCGTAAGATGCTTTTCTGTGACTGGT
GAGTACTCAACCAAGTCATTCTGAGAATAGTGTATGCGGCGACCGAGTTGCTCTTGCCCGGCGTCAATAC
GGGATAATACCGCGCCACATAGCAGAACTTTAAAAGTGCTCATCATTGGAAAACGTTCTTCGGGGCGAAA
ACTCTCAAGGATCTTACCGCTGTTGAGATCCAGTTCGATGTAACCCACTCGTGCACCCAACTGATCTTCA
GCATCTTTTACTTTCACCAGCGTTTCTGGGTGAGCAAAAACAGGAAGGCAAAATGCCGCAAAAAAGGGAA
TAAGGGCGACACGGAAATGTTGAATACTCATACTCTTCCTTTTTCAATATTATTGAAGCATTTATCAGGG
TTATTGTCTCATGAGCGGATACATATTTGAATGTATTTAGAAAAATAAACAAATAGGGGTTCCGCGCACA
TTTCCCCGAAAAGTGCCACCTGACGTCGACGGATCGGGAGATCTCCCGATCCCCTATGGTGCACTCTCAG
TACAATCTGCTCTGATGCCGCATAGTTAAGCCAGTATCTGCTCCCTGCTTGTGTGTTGGAGGTCGCTGAG
TAGTGCGCGAGCAAAATTTAAGCTACAACAAGGCAAGGCTTGACCGACAATTGCATGAAGAATCTGCTTA
GGGTTAGGCGTTTTGCGCTGCTTCGCGATGTACGGGCCAGATATACGCGCGCGTTGACATTGATTATTGA
CTAGTTATTAATAGTAATCAATTACGGGGTCATTAGTTCATAGCCCATATATGGAGTTCCGCGTTACATA
ACTTACGGTAAATGGCCCGCCTGGCTGACCGCCCAACGACCCCCGCCCATTGACGTCAATAATGACGTAT
GTTCCCATAGTAACGCCAATAGGGACTTTCCATTGACGTCAATGGGTGGAGTATTTACGGTAAACTGCCC
ACTTGGCAGTACATCAAGTGTATCATATGCCAAGTACGCCCCCTATTGACGTCAATGACGGTAAATGGCC
CGCCTGGCATTATGCCCAGTACATGACCTTATGGGACTTTCCTACTTGGCAGTACATCTACGTATTAGTC
ATCGCTATTACCATGGTGATGCGGTTTTGGCAGTACATCAATGGGCGTGGATAGCGGTTTGACTCACGGG
GATTTCCAAGTCTCCACCCCATTGACGTCAATGGGAGTTTGTTTTGGCACCAAAATCAACGGGACTTTCC
AAAATGTCGTAACAACTCCGCCCCATTGACGCAAATGGGCGGTAGGCGTGTACGGTGGGAGGTCTATATA
AGCAGCGCGTTTTGCCTGTACTGGGTCTCTCTGGTTAGACCAGATCTGAGCCTGGGAGCTCTCTGGCTAA
CTAGGGAACCCACTGCTTAAGCCTCAATAAAGCTTGCCTTGAGTGCTTCAAGTAGTGTGTGCCCGTCTGT
TGTGTGACTCTGGTAACTAGAGATCCCTCAGACCCTTTTAGTCAGTGTGGAAAATCTCTAGCAGTGGCGC
CCGAACAGGGACTTGAAAGCGAAAGGGAAACCAGAGGAGCTCTCTCGACGCAGGACTCGGCTTGCTGAAG
CGCGCACGGCAAGAGGCGAGGGGCGGCGACTGGTGAGTACGCCAAAAATTTTGACTAGCGGAGGCTAGAA
GGAGAGAGATGGGTGCGAGAGCGTCAGTATTAAGCGGGGGAGAATTAGATCGCGATGGGAAAAAATTCGG
TTAAGGCCAGGGGGAAAGAAAAAATATAAATTAAAACATATAGTATGGGCAAGCAGGGAGCTAGAACGAT
TCGCAGTTAATCCTGGCCTGTTAGAAACATCAGAAGGCTGTAGACAAATACTGGGACAGCTACAACCATC
CCTTCAGACAGGATCAGAAGAACTTAGATCATTATATAATACAGTAGCAACCCTCTATTGTGTGCATCAA
AGGATAGAGATAAAAGACACCAAGGAAGCTTTAGACAAGATAGAGGAAGAGCAAAACAAAAGTAAGACCA
CCGCACAGCAAGCGGCCGCTGATCTTCAGACCTGGAGGAGGAGATATGAGGGACAATTGGAGAAGTGAAT
TATATAAATATAAAGTAGTAAAAATTGAACCATTAGGAGTAGCACCCACCAAGGCAAAGAGAAGAGTGGT
GCAGAGAGAAAAAAGAGCAGTGGGAATAGGAGCTTTGTTCCTTGGGTTCTTGGGAGCAGCAGGAAGCACT
ATGGGCGCAGCGTCAATGACGCTGACGGTACAGGCCAGACAATTATTGTCTGGTATAGTGCAGCAGCAGA
ACAATTTGCTGAGGGCTATTGAGGCGCAACAGCATCTGTTGCAACTCACAGTCTGGGGCATCAAGCAGCT
CCAGGCAAGAATCCTGGCTGTGGAAAGATACCTAAAGGATCAACAGCTCCTGGGGATTTGGGGTTGCTCT
GGAAAACTCATTTGCACCACTGCTGTGCCTTGGAATGCTAGTTGGAGTAATAAATCTCTGGAACAGATTT
GGAATCACACGACCTGGATGGAGTGGGACAGAGAAATTAACAATTACACAAGCTTAATACACTCCTTAAT
TGAAGAATCGCAAAACCAGCAAGAAAAGAATGAACAAGAATTATTGGAATTAGATAAATGGGCAAGTTTG
TGGAATTGGTTTAACATAACAAATTGGCTGTGGTATATAAAATTATTCATAATGATAGTAGGAGGCTTGG
TAGGTTTAAGAATAGTTTTTGCTGTACTTTCTATAGTGAATAGAGTTAGGCAGGGATATTCACCATTATC
GTTTCAGACCCACCTCCCAACCCCGAGGGGACCCGACAGGCCCGAAGGAATAGAAGAAGAAGGTGGAGAG
AGAGACAGAGACAGATCCATTCGATTAGTGAACGGATCGGCACTGCGTGCGCCAATTCTGCAGACAAATG
GCAGTATTCATCCACAATTTTAAAAGAAAAGGGGGGATTGGGGGGTACAGTGCAGGGGAAAGAATAGTAG
ACATAATAGCAACAGACATACAAACTAAAGAATTACAAAAACAAATTACAAAAATTCAAAATTTTCGGGT
TTATTACAGGGACAGCAGAGATCCAGTTTGGTTAATTAAGGTACCGAGGGCCTATTTCCCATGATTCCTT
CATATTTGCATATACGATACAAGGCTGTTAGAGAGATAATTAGAATTAATTTGACTGTAAACACAAAGAT
ATTAGTACAAAATACGTGACGTAGAAAGTAATAATTTCTTGGGTAGTTTGCAGTTTTAAAATTATGTTTT
AAAATGGACTATCATATGCTTACCGTAACTTGAAAGTATTTCGATTTCTTGGCTTTATATATCTTGTGGA
AAGGACGAAACACCGGAGACGGTTGTAAATGAGCACACAAAATACACATGCTAAAATATTATATTCTATG
ACCTTTATAAAATCAACCAAAATCTTCTTTTTAATAACTTTAGTATCAATAATTAGAATTTTTATGTTCC
TTTTTGCAAACTTTTAATAAAAATGAGCAAAATAAAAAAACGCTAGTTTTAGTAACTCGCGTTGTTTTCT
TCACCTTTAATAATAGCTACTCCACCACTTGTTCCTAAGCGGTCAGCTCCTGCTTCAATCATTTTTTGAG
CATCTTCAAATGTTCTAACTCCACCAGCTGCTTTAACTAAAGCATTGTCTTTAACAACTGACTTCATTAG
TTTAACATCTTCAAATGTTGCACCTGATTTTGAAAATCCTGTTGATGTTTTAACAAATTCTAATCCAGCT
TCAACAGCTATTTCACAAGCTTTCATGATTTCTTCTTTTGTTAATAAACAATTTTCCATAATACATTTAA
CAACATGTGATCCAGCTGCTTTTTTTACAGCTTTCATGTCTTCTAAAACTAATTCATAATTTTTGTCTTT
TAATGCACCAATATTTAATACCATATCAATTTCTGTTGCACCATCTTTAATTGCTTCAGAAACTTCGAAT
GCTTTTGTAGCTGTTGTGCATGCACCTAGAGGAAAACCTACAACATTTGTTATTCCTACATTTGTGCCTT
TTAATAATTCTTTACAATAGCTTGTTCAATATGAATTAACACAAACTGTTGCAAAATCAAATTCAATTGC
TTCATCACATAATTGTTTAATTTCAGCTTTCGTAGCATCTTGTTTTAATAATGTGTGATCTATATATTTG
TTTAGTTTCATTTTTTCTCCTATATATTCATTTTTAATTTTAATTCTTTAATAATTTCGTCTACTTTAAC
TTTAGCGTTTTGAACAGATTCACCAACACCTATAAAATAAATTTTTAGTTTAGGTTCAGTTCCACTTGGG
CGAACAGCAAATCATGACTTATCTTCTAAATAAAATTTTAGTAAGTCTTGTCCTGGCATATTATACATTC
CATCGATGTAGTCTTCAACATTAACAACTTTAAGTCCAGCAATTTGAGTTAAGGGTGTTGCTCTCAATGA
TTTCATTAATGGTTCAATTTTTAATTTCTTTTCTTCTGGTTTAAAATTCAAGTTTAAAGTGAAAGTGTAA
TATGCACCCATTTCTTTAAATAAATCTTCTAAATAGTCTACTAATGTTTTATTTTGTTTTTTATAAAATC
AAGCAGCCTCTGCTATTAATATAGAAGCTTGTATTCCATCTTTATCTCTAGCTGAGTCATCAATTACATA
TCCATAACTTTCTTCATAAGCAAAAACAAAATTTAATCCGTTATCTTCTTCTTTAGCAATTTCTCTACCC
ATTCATTTAAATCCAGTTAAAGTTTTTACAATATTAACTCCATATTTTTCATGAGCGATTCTATCACCCA
AATCACTTGTTACAAAACTTGAATATAGAGCCGGATTTTTTGGAATGCTATTTAAGCGTTTTAGATTTGA
TAATTTTCAATCAATTAAAATTGGTCCTGTTTGATTTCCATCTAATCTTACAAAATGACCATCATGTTTT
ATTGCCATTCCAAATCTGTCAGCATCTGGGTCATTCATAATAATAATATCTGCATCATGTTTAATACCAT
ATTCAAGCGGTATTTTTCATGCAGGATCAAATTCTGGATTTGGATTTACAACATTTTTAAATGTTTCATC
TTCAAATGCATGCTCTTCAACCTCAATAACGTTATATCCTGATTCACGTAATATTTTTGGGGTAAATTTA
GTTCCTGTTCCATTAACTGCGCTAAAAATAATTTTTAAATCTTTTTTAGCTTCTTGCTCTTTTTTGTACG
TCTCTGTTTTAGAGCTAGAAATAGCAAGTTAAAATAAGGCTAGTCCGTTATCAACTTGAAAAAGTGGCAC
CGAGTCGGTGCTTTTTTGAATTCGCTAGCTAGGTCTTGAAAGGAGTGGGAATTGGCTCCGGTGCCCGTCA
GTGGGCAGAGCGCACATCGCCCACAGTCCCCGAGAAGTTGGGGGGAGGGGTCGGCAATTGATCCGGTGCC
TAGAGAAGGTGGCGCGGGGTAAACTGGGAAAGTGATGTCGTGTACTGGCTCCGCCTTTTTCCCGAGGGTG
GGGGAGAACCGTATATAAGTGCAGTAGTCGCCGTGAACGTTCTTTTTCGCAACGGGTTTGCCGCCAGAAC
ACAGGACCGGTTCTAGAGCGCTGCCACCATGGCCAAGCCTTTGTCTCAAGAAGAATCCACCCTCATTGAA
AGAGCAACGGCTACAATCAACAGCATCCCCATCTCTGAAGACTACAGCGTCGCCAGCGCAGCTCTCTCTA
GCGACGGCCGCATCTTCACTGGTGTCAATGTATATCATTTTACTGGGGGACCTTGTGCAGAACTCGTGGT
GCTGGGCACTGCTGCTGCTGCGGCAGCTGGCAACCTGACTTGTATCGTCGCGATCGGAAATGAGAACAGG
GGCATCTTGAGCCCCTGCGGACGGTGCCGACAGGTGCTTCTCGATCTGCATCCTGGGATCAAAGCCATAG
TGAAGGACAGTGATGGACAGCCGACGGCAGTTGGGATTCGTGAATTGCTGCCCTCTGGTTATGTGTGGGA
GGGCTAAACGCGTTAAGTCGACAATCAACCTCTGGATTACAAAATTTGTGAAAGATTGACTGGTATTCTT
AACTATGTTGCTCCTTTTACGCTATGTGGATACGCTGCTTTAATGCCTTTGTATCATGCTATTGCTTCCC
GTATGGCTTTCATTTTCTCCTCCTTGTATAAATCCTGGTTGCTGTCTCTTTATGAGGAGTTGTGGCCCGT
TGTCAGGCAACGTGGCGTGGTGTGCACTGTGTTTGCTGACGCAACCCCCACTGGTTGGGGCATTGCCACC
ACCTGTCAGCTCCTTTCCGGGACTTTCGCTTTCCCCCTCCCTATTGCCACGGCGGAACTCATCGCCGCCT
GCCTTGCCCGCTGCTGGACAGGGGCTCGGCTGTTGGGCACTGACAATTCCGTGGTGTTGTCGGGGAAATC
ATCGTCCTTTCCTTGGCTGCTCGCCTGTGTTGCCACCTGGATTCTGCGCGGGACGTCCTTCTGCTACGTC
CCTTCGGCCCTCAATCCAGCGGACCTTCCTTCCCGCGGCCTGCTGCCGGCTCTGCGGCCTCTTCCGCGTC
TTCGCCTTCGCCCTCAGACGAGTCGGATCTCCCTTTGGGCCGCCTCCCCGCGTCGACTTTAAGACCAATG
ACTTACAAGGCAGCTGTAGATCTTAGCCACTTTTTAAAAGAAAAGGGGGGACTGGAAGGGCTAATTCACT
CCCAACGAAGACAAGATCTGCTTTTTGCTTGTACTGGGTCTCTCTGGTTAGACCAGATCTGAGCCTGGGA
GCTCTCTGGCTAACTAGGGAACCCACTGCTTAAGCCTCAATAAAGCTTGCCTTGAGTGCTTCAAGTAGTG
TGTGCCCGTCTGTTGTGTGACTCTGGTAACTAGAGATCCCTCAGACCCTTTTAGTCAGTGTGGAAAATCT
CTAGCAGGGCCCGTTTAAACCCGCTGATCAGCCTCGACTGTGCCTTCTAGTTGCCAGCCATCTGTTGTTT
GCCCCTCCCCCGTGCCTTCCTTGACCCTGGAAGGTGCCACTCCCACTGTCCTTTCCTAATAAAATGAGGA
AATTGCATCGCATTGTCTGAGTAGGTGTCATTCTATTCTGGGGGGTGGGGTGGGGCAGGACAGCAAGGGG
GAGGATTGGGAAGACAATAGCAGGCATGCTGGGGATGCGGTGGGCTCTATGGCTTCTGAGGCGGAAAGAA
CCAGCTGGGGCTCTAGGGGGTATCCCC
[124 nt withheld, positions 10149-10272]
C
[91 nt withheld, positions 10274-10364]
A
[49 nt withheld, positions 10366-10414]
CCTTTGACGTTGGAGTCCACGTT
Features (pLannotate 1.2.2; 33 found; start..end, strand, type, name):
    154..483     +  promoter       SV40 promoter: SV40 enhancer and early promoter
    531..578     +  promoter       EM7 promoter: synthetic bacterial promoter&nbsp
    597..971     +  CDS            BleoR: antibiotic-binding protein; Sh ble from Streptoalloteichus hindustanus; confers resistance to bleomycin, phleomycin, and Zeocin™
    981..1106    +  CDS            ble (fragment): BLE_KLEPN - Experimental evidence at protein level: Swiss-Prot protein existence level 1. Binding protein with a strong affinity to the bleomycin family of antibiotics. Binds to CL990; an antimitotic-antibiotic compound. From Klebsiella pneumoniae.
   1101..1222    +  polyA_signal   SV40 poly(A) signal: SV40 polyadenylation signal
   1295..1311    -  protein_bind   lac operator: The lac repressor binds to the lac operator to inhibit transcription in E. coli. This inhibition can be relieved by adding lactose or isopropyl-β-D-thiogalactopyranoside (IPTG). lac repressor encoded by lacI
   1319..1349    -  promoter       lac promoter: promoter for the E. coli lac operon
   1364..1385    -  protein_bind   CAP binding site: CAP binding activates transcription in the presence of cAMP. E. coli catabolite activator protein
   1398..1490    -  CDS            lacI (fragment): lac repressor; lacI; The lac repressor binds to the lac operator to inhibit transcription in E. coli. This inhibition can be relieved by adding lactose or isopropyl-β-D-thiogalactopyranoside (IPTG).
   1673..2261    -  rep_origin     ori: high-copy-number ColE1/pMB1/pBR322/pUC origin of replication
   2432..3292    -  CDS            AmpR: β-lactamase; bla; confers resistance to ampicillin, carbenicillin, and related antibiotics
   3293..3397    -  promoter       AmpR promoter: bla
   3456..3508    -  misc_feature   bom (fragment): basis of mobility region from pBR322
   3667..4046    +  enhancer       CMV enhancer: human cytomegalovirus immediate early enhancer
   4047..4246    +  promoter       CMV promoter: human cytomegalovirus (CMV) immediate early promoter
   4264..4444    +  LTR            5' LTR (truncated): truncated 5' long terminal repeat (LTR) from HIV-1
   4491..4616    +  misc_feature   HIV-1 Ψ: packaging signal of human immunodeficiency virus type 1
   4600..4963    +  CDS            HIV-1 gag (fragment): gag protein from human immunodeficiency virus 1; gag
   5109..5342    +  misc_feature   RRE: The Rev response element (RRE) of HIV-1 allows for Rev-dependent mRNA export from the nucleus to the cytoplasm.
   5719..5819    +  CDS            Rev (fragment): human immunodeficiency virus 1 (HIV-1) Rev protein; rev; enhances nuclear export of unspliced and incompletely spliced viral mRNAs
   5869..5986    +  misc_feature   cPPT/CTS: central polypurine tract and central termination sequence of HIV-1
   6037..6277    +  promoter       U6 promoter: RNA polymerase III promoter for human U6 snRNA
   6463..7122    -  CDS            deoC1: DEOC1_STAAN - Also known as dra. Experimental evidence at protein level: Swiss-Prot protein existence level 1. Catalyzes a reversible aldol reaction between acetaldehyde and D-glyceraldehyde 3-phosphate to generate 2-deoxy-D-ribose 5- phosphate. From Staphylococcus aureus (strain N315).
   8167..8242    +  misc_RNA       gRNA scaffold: guide RNA scaffold for the Streptococcus pyogenes CRISPR/Cas9 system
   8260..8278    +  CDS            small t antigen (fragment): SV40 (simian virus 40) small t antigen
   8304..8515    +  promoter       EF-1α core promoter: core promoter for human elongation factor EF-1α
   8540..8938    +  CDS            BSD: blasticidin S deaminase; Aspergillus terreus BSD; confers resistance to blasticidin
   8954..9542    +  misc_feature   WPRE: woodchuck hepatitis virus posttranscriptional regulatory element
   9593..9612    +  misc_feature   cPPT/CTS (fragment): central polypurine tract and central termination sequence of HIV-1
   9614..9847    +  LTR            3' LTR (ΔU3): self-inactivating 3' long terminal repeat (LTR) from HIV-1
   9879..10103   +  polyA_signal   bGH poly(A) signal: bovine growth hormone polyadenylation signal
  10107..10128   +  promoter       SV40 promoter (fragment): SV40 enhancer and early promoter
  10149..140     +  rep_origin     f1 ori (across the origin) (sequence partly withheld): f1 bacteriophage origin of replication; arrow indicates direction of (+) strand synthesis
