[The description below was written by a language model from this plasmid's Addgene catalogue record and pLannotate feature annotations shown in this document.]
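Description:
lenti-sgRNA blast is an empty third-generation lentiviral backbone for delivering a Streptococcus pyogenes CRISPR guide RNA to mammalian cells together with blasticidin selection. It was derived from lentiCRISPRv2 blast by removing the Cas9-P2A-blast cassette and placing the blasticidin resistance gene alone downstream of the EF-1α core promoter, so it carries no Cas9 and is meant to be paired with a separate Cas9 lentivector or a Cas9-expressing cell line. In bacteria it is maintained as a high-copy plasmid through a ColE1/pUC-type origin with ampicillin resistance. The backbone outside the viral region also contains an f1 origin and an SV40/EM7-driven bleomycin (Zeocin) resistance cassette with an SV40 polyadenylation signal.

The transfer cassette begins with a CMV enhancer/promoter fused to a truncated HIV-1 5' LTR, which allows Tat-independent production of the genomic RNA. This is followed by the Ψ packaging signal with a partial gag sequence, the RRE for Rev-dependent nuclear export, and a cPPT/CTS element. A human U6 RNA polymerase III promoter then drives the guide cassette. Between the promoter and the gRNA scaffold lies a stretch of almost 1.9 kb, apparently a filler, part of which the annotation software matches to a bacterial deoC gene. The record states that a double-stranded oligonucleotide specifying the guide is cloned between two BsmBI sites, presumably replacing this filler. Downstream, the EF-1α core promoter expresses blasticidin S deaminase, with a WPRE to enhance transcript expression, and the cassette ends in a self-inactivating ΔU3 3' LTR followed by a bGH polyadenylation signal. Typical use is cloning individual guides, packaging virus, and selecting transduced cells with blasticidin for Cas9-mediated genome editing.
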