Addgene plasmid #104993: lenti-sgRNA blast
Purpose: (Empty Backbone) This 3rd generation lentiviral plasmid expresses a S. pyogenes CRISPR chimeric RNA element with customizable sgRNA from a U6 promoter and blasticidin S resistance from an EF-1a promoter.
Depositing lab: Brett Stringer. Depositing organization: QIMR Berghofer Medical Research Institute. Publication: A reference collection of patient-derived cell line and xenograft models of proneural, classical and mesenchymal glioblastoma. Stringer BW, Day BW, D'Souza RCJ, Jamieson PR, Ensbey KS, Bruce ZC, Lim YC, Goasdoue K, Offenhauser C, Akgul S, Allan S, Robertson T, Lucas P, Tollesson G, Campbell S, Winter C, Do H, Dobrovic A, Inglis PL, Jeffree RL, Johns TG, Boyd AW. Sci Rep. 2019 Mar 20;9(1):4902. doi: 10.1038/s41598-019-41277-z. PubMed 30894629.
Backbone
  Vector backbone: lentiCRISPRv2 blast (Addgene #98293)
  Backbone manufacturer: Brett Stringer from Feng Zhang plasmid lentiCRISPR v2 (Addgene plasmid #52961)
  Backbone size (bp): 10437
  Modifications to backbone: The first of the two MluI restriction sites of lentiCRISPR v2 (Addgene plasmid #52961) was mutated (to create lentiCRISPRv2 puro, Addgene plasmid #98290) to allow the subcloning of alternative P2A-antibiotic resistance cassettes between the BamHI and remaining MluI restriction site (see lentiCRISPRv2 hygro, Addgene plasmid #98291; lentiCRISPRv2 neo, Addgene plasmid #98292; and lentiCRISPRv2 blast, Addgene plasmid #98293). The Cas9-P2A-blast cassette of lentiCRISPRv2 blast (Addgene plasmid #98293) was removed by XbaI/MluI digestion and the blasticidin resistance gene sequence was cloned in its place between the XbaI and MluI restriction sites downstream of the EF-1alpha core promoter (see also lentiGuide puro, Addgene plasmid #104990; lentiGuide hygo, Addgene plasmid #104991; and lentiGuide neo, Addgene plasmid #104992).
  Vector type: Mammalian Expression, Lentiviral, CRISPR
  Selectable markers: Blasticidin
Growth in bacteria
  Bacterial resistance: Ampicillin, 100 μg/mL
  Growth temperature: 37°C
  Growth strain: Stbl4
  Growth instructions: Single colonies of transformed STBL3 or STBL4 cells cultured in 5 ml of LB broth containing 100 micrograms/ml ampicillin for 20 hours at 37C, 200 rpm give good yields for plasmid minipreps.
  Copy number: High Copy
Resource information
  A portion of this plasmid was derived from a plasmid made by: The blasticidin resistance gene sequence was amplified by PCR from pcDNA™6/TR (Invitrogen)
Terms and licenses: Academic/Nonprofit Terms; Industry Terms: Not Available to Industry
Depositor comments: This 3rd generation lentiviral plasmid expresses a S. pyogenes CRISPR chimeric RNA element with a customizable sgRNA from a U6 promoter and blasticidin resistance gene from an EF-1a core promoter. This plasmid does NOT contain Cas9. It should be used in conjunction with lentiCas9 puro, lentiCas9 hygro or lentiCas9 neo or with cell lines expressing Cas9. After cloning a double-stranded oligonucleotide specifying a gRNA between the two BsmBI restriction sites, use hU6-F (5'-GAGGGCCTATTTCCCATGATT-3') or LKO.1 5’(5'- GACTATCATATGCTTACCGT-3') to sequence the chimeric RNA element. Instruction for gRNA double-stranded oligonucleotide design and cloning can be found in the Zhang lab protocol, https://media.addgene.org/data/plasmids/52/52961/52961-attachment_B3xTwla0bkYD.pdf
How to cite: lenti-sgRNA blast was a gift from Brett Stringer (Addgene plasmid # 104993 ; http://n2t.net/addgene:104993 ; RRID:Addgene_104993)
